>Addgene plasmid #186243 | pBA788 | addgene full sequence | sequence record 369162 | Addgene NGS Result
TCAGAAAAGAAGATGTATAAATAATCATGTAATTTAAATAAAGGAGAATTACATGGCTAGTACTCGCGGC
TACGTGAATATCAAAACATTTGAGCAGAAATTAGATGGAAATAAGAAAATTGAAGGAAAGGAAATAGGAG
GACTTTGGCAGGTGGTGTTACAACCAATTAACCAATTCTGATTAGAAAAACTCATCGAGCATCAAATGAA
ACTGCAATTTATTCATATCAGGATTATCAATACCATATTTTTGAAAAAGCCGTTTCTGTAATGAAGGAGA
AAACTCACCGAGGCAGTTCCATAGGATGGCAAGATCCTGGTATCGGTCTGCGATTCCGACTCGTCCAACA
TCAATACAACCTATTAATTTCCCCTCGTCAAAAATAAGGTTATCAAGTGAGAAATCACCATGAGTGACGA
CTGAATCCGGTGAGAATGGCAAAAGCTTATGCATTTCTTTCCAGACTTGTTCAACAGGCCAGCCATTACG
CTCGTCATCAAAATCACTCGCATCAACCAAACCGTTATTCATTCGTGATTGCGCCTGAGCGAGGCGAAAT
ACGCGATCGCTGTTAAAAGGACAATTACAAACAGGAATCGAATGCAACCGGCGCAGGAACACTGCCAGCG
CATCAACAATATTTTCACCTGAATCAGGATATTCTTCTAATACCTGGAATGCTGTTTTCCCGGGGATCGC
AGTGGTGAGTAACCATGCATCATCAGGAGTACGGATAAAATGCTTGATGGTCGGAAGAGGCATAAATTCC
GTCAGCCAGTTTAGTCTGACCATCTCATCTGTAACATCATTGGCAACGCTACCTTTGCCATGTTTCAGAA
ACAACTCTGGCGCATCGGGCTTCCCATACAATCGATAGATTGTCGCACCTGATTGCCCGACATTATCGCG
AGCCCATTTATACCCATATAAATCAGCATCCATGTTGGAATTTAATCGCGGCCTGGAGCAAGACGTTTCC
CGTTGAATATGGCTCATAACACCCCTTGTATTACTGTTTATGTAAGCAGACAGTTTTATTGTTCATGATG
ATATATTTTTATCTTGTGCAATGTAACATCAGAGATTTTGAGACACAACGTGGCTTTGTTGAATAAATCG
AACTTTTGCTGAGTTGAAGGATCAGCTTGCGTTTTCCCTTGTCCAGATAGCCCAGTAGCTGACATTTAGC
CTAAATGACATTTCTCCGGAAAGTGCGCACGGCCACGCTCTTGTTGACGTTGAGCTTGCTTTTGACGTTG
AACCTCGCGTTGCTCGGTTAATAATTTCTCACCAACCGCTTTAATAATGGCCGCCGCTTTCGCTTGCATG
TCACGGTTCAGAGGACCGAGTGCATCTAATACCGGTTTCAAACGTTCGCGTAAATCGCGCGCAGTTTCCT
GTGCCTGGTCTGCTTTCTTACGCATTTCGCGGGCGCCGGCAGCCGCTTGCAGTGCTGGTTCGTAACCTTG
ACGGACTGCCTTAGTTAAGCGATCCGCGACTGCCTCAGGGGTTTCCACACGTTTAGAAATGCCTAATTTC
TCCGCCAGACCTTGTGGAGCGTAAGCACGGGGTTCCACGGCCTGAGGCGAAATCGTAACATGTCCTACAG
GCGGGCGTTCAAGCGCTTCATAAAATGCTTGGATACGAGTATGGCGCGCTTTACTCCCTTCAATCCCACG
CTGAAGGCCCAGGTCCGCAACCGCAGCAGCGAAGGTCGTTTGATCACGTGTCATTTGGGCCTTATTACCA
ATAAATTCTTTAGCACTCAAGCGACCATCTTGGGTCAAGGGGACTACAAAGGCCGTCATATGTGGGGATG
TCTCATCGCGATGAATCGAAGCTGTTACAATACGGTCAGCGCCATATTTATCGGCTAACCATTTATGGGC
TTTCTCAAAGAATGCTGCTTGTTGCTCCTGTGACGCGCTTTTCCACCACTCGGGCGAAGCGGTCATCACA
TATTCTACGGCAAGTACTGCATCTTTACGGCGCTTTTCAGGCAACAGTTCACGCAAACGACCCATGGCCT
CGTCCGTACTACTCGCGGCCCAATGTTCATTTTCCGGAGTACGAGATGCATCCGCATTCGGTGTTTCACG
TTCACGATACGCATGTTTCAGCGACGCAGCAACATTACCCATCTTGGCGAGTTTCTTACAACGCATAATT
GCATAAGCGGCCATGCCTGCCCCTCCCTTTTGGTGTCCAACCGGCTCGACGGGGGCAGCGCAAGGCGGTG
CCTCCGGCGGGCCACTCAATGCTTGAGTATACTCACTAGACTTTGCTTCGCAAAGTCGTGACCGCCTACG
GCGGCTGCGCCTGCCCACGAGCTTGACCACAGGGATTGCCCACCGGCTACCCAGCCTTCGACCACATACC
CACCGGCTCCAACTGCGCGGCCTGCGGCCTTGCCCTATCAATTTTTTTAATTTTCTCTGGGGAAAAGCCT
CCGGCCTGCGGCCTGCGCGCTTCGCTTGCCGGTTGGACACCAAGTGGAAGGCGGGTCAAGGCTCGCGCAG
CGACCGCGCAGCGGCTTGGCCTTGACGCGCCTGGAACGACCCAAGCCTATGCGAGTGGGGGCAGTCGAAG
GGCGAAGCCCGCCCGCCTGCCCCCCGAGCCTCACGGCGGCGAGTGCGGGGGTTCCAAGGGGGCAGCGCCA
CCTTGGGCAAGGCCGAAGGCCGCGCAGTCGATCAACAAGCCCCGGAGGGGCCACTTTTTGCCGGAGGGGG
AGCCGCGCCGAAGGCGTGGGGGAACCCCGCAGGGGTGCCCTTCTTTGGGCACCAAAGAACTAGATATAGG
GCGAAATGCGAAAGACTTAAAAATCAACAACTTAAAAAAGGGGGGTACGCAACAGCTCATTGCGGCACCC
CCCGCAATAGCTCATTGCGTAGGTTAAAGAAAATCTGTAATTGACTGCCACTTTTACGCAACGCATAATT
GTTGTCGCGCTGCCGAAAAGTTGCAGCTGATTGCGCATGGTGCCGCAACCGTGCGGCACCCCTACCGCAT
GGAGATAAGCATGGCCACGCAGTCCAGAGAAATCGGCATTCAAGCCAAGAACAAGCCCGGTCACTGGGTG
CAAACGGAACGCAAAGCGCATGAGGCGTGGGCCGGGCTTATTGCGAGGAAACCCACGGCGGCAATGCTGC
TGCATCACCTCGTGGCGCAGATGGGCCACCAGAACGCCGTGGTGGTCAGCCAAAAGACACTTTCCAAGCT
CATCGGACGTTCTTTGCGGACGGTCCAATACGCAGTCAAGGACTTGGTGGCCGAGCGCTGGATCTCCGTC
GTGAAGCTCAACGGCCCCGGCACCGTGTTGGCCTACGTGGTCAATGACCGCGTGGCGTGGGGCCAGCCCC
GCGACCAGTTGCGCCTGTCGGTGTTCAGTGCCGCCGTGGTGGTTGATCACGACGACCAGGACGAATCGCT
GTTGGGGCATGGCGACCTGCGCCGCATCCCGACCCTGTATCCGGGCGAGCAGCAACTACCGACCGGCCCC
GGCGAGGAGCCGCCCAGCCAGCCCGGCATTCCGGGCATGGAACCAGACCTGCCAGCCTTGACCGAAACGG
AGGAATGGGAACGGCGCGGGCAGCAGCGCCTGCCGATGCCCGATGAGCCGTGTTTTCTGGACGATGGCGA
GCCGTTGGAGCCGCCGACACGGGTCACGCTGCCGCGCCGGTAGCACTTGGGTTGCGCAGCAACCCGTAAG
TGCGCTGTTCCAGACTATCCACCTGCCCGAACCAGAGACTTATC
Features (pLannotate 1.2.2; 4 found; start..end, strand, type, name):
     53..136     +  CDS            soc (fragment): SOC_BPT4 - Experimental evidence at protein level: Swiss-Prot protein existence level 1. Capsid decoration protein which helps to stabilize the capsid against extremes of pH and temperature. Once maturation and expansion of the capsid has occured, trimers of soc attach the interfaces between the hexamer of the major capsid protein. Acts as a 'glue' between neighboring hexameric capsomers. Dispensable for the head morphogenesis and phage infection. From Enterobacteria phage T4 (Bacteriophage T4).
    182..997     -  CDS            KanR: aminoglycoside phosphotransferase; aph(3')-Ia; confers resistance to kanamycin in bacteria or G418 (Geneticin®) in eukaryotes
   2313..3020    +  rep_origin     pBBR1 oriV (fragment): replication origin of the broad-host-range plasmid pBBR1 from Bordetella bronchiseptica; requires the pBBR1 Rep protein for replication
   3021..3683    +  CDS            pBBR1 Rep: replication protein for the broad-host-range plasmid pBBR1 from Bordetella bronchiseptica
