[The description below was written by a language model from this plasmid's Addgene catalogue record and pLannotate feature annotations shown in this document.]
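Description:
pBA788 is a small bacterial plasmid (about 3.75 kb) that serves as a homologous recombination donor for editing the genome of bacteriophage T4 at the soc locus. It is built on a pBBR1 backbone: the annotated features include the pBBR1 oriV (detected as a fragment) together with the adjacent pBBR1 Rep coding sequence, which supplies the replication protein this broad-host-range origin from Bordetella bronchiseptica requires. The plasmid is recorded as low copy. It is selected with kanamycin through an aminoglycoside phosphotransferase gene, aph(3')-Ia, which lies on the opposite strand from the other annotated features.

The payload is described in the catalogue simply as T4 phage homology. The feature table identifies only a short fragment of the soc coding sequence, which encodes the small outer capsid decoration protein. Soc binds as trimers at the interfaces between hexamers of the major capsid protein and stabilizes the mature head against extremes of pH and temperature, but it is dispensable for head morphogenesis and infection, which makes it a tolerant site for engineering. The record does not state the exact edit carried by the donor (the meaning of the "soc-S" designation), the extent of the homology arms, or any promoter, and a sizeable stretch of the plasmid is unannotated.

In use, a host cell carrying such a donor is infected with T4, so that recombination between the phage genome and the plasmid-borne homology introduces the designed change. The associated work concerns Cas13a-based phage genome editing, which suggests that CRISPR targeting is used to counterselect unedited phage, although no CRISPR components are annotated on this plasmid.
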