Addgene plasmid #186243: pBA788
Purpose: soc-S HR Donor Vector (T4 phage editing)
Depositing lab: Jennifer Doudna. Depositing organization: University of California, Berkeley. Publication: Broad-spectrum CRISPR-Cas13a enables efficient phage genome editing. Adler BA, Hessler T, Cress BF, Lahiri A, Mutalik VK, Barrangou R, Banfield J, Doudna JA. Nat Microbiol. 2022 Dec;7(12):1967-1979. doi: 10.1038/s41564-022-01258-x. Epub 2022 Oct 31. PubMed 36316451.
Backbone
  Vector backbone: BBR1
  Vector type: Bacterial Expression
Growth in bacteria
  Bacterial resistance: Kanamycin, 50 μg/mL
  Growth temperature: 37°C
  Growth strain: NEB Stable
  Copy number: Low Copy
Gene/Insert
  Gene/Insert name: BBR1 backbone + T4 phage homology
  Species: Other
  Cloning method: Unknown
Terms and licenses: Academic/Nonprofit Terms; Industry Terms: Not Available to Industry
How to cite: pBA788 was a gift from Jennifer Doudna (Addgene plasmid # 186243 ; http://n2t.net/addgene:186243 ; RRID:Addgene_186243)
